Addgene plasmid #123814: MTK4_006
Purpose: Encodes spacer sequence (multicistronic) as a Type 4 part to be used in the MTK system
Depositing lab: Hana El-Samad. Depositing organization: University of California, San Francisco (UCSF). Publication: A Toolkit for Rapid Modular Construction of Biological Circuits in Mammalian Cells. Fonseca JP, Bonny AR, Kumar GR, Ng AH, Town J, Wu QC, Aslankoohi E, Chen SY, Dods G, Harrigan P, Osimiri LC, Kistler AL, El-Samad H. ACS Synth Biol. 2019 Nov 15;8(11):2593-2606. doi: 10.1021/acssynbio.9b00322. Epub 2019 Nov 5. PubMed 31686495.
Backbone
  Vector backbone: MTK0_027
  Vector type: Mammalian Expression
Growth in bacteria
  Bacterial resistance: Chloramphenicol, 25 μg/mL
  Growth temperature: 37°C
  Growth strain: DH5alpha
  Copy number: Unknown
Gene/Insert
  Gene/Insert name: Spacer for multicistronic
  Species: Synthetic
  Cloning method: Restriction Enzyme; 5′ cloning site BsmBI (destroyed during cloning); 3′ cloning site BsmBI (destroyed during cloning)
Terms and licenses: Academic/Nonprofit Terms; Industry Terms: Not Available to Industry
Depositor comments: Type 4 parts are polyadenylation signals in the MTK Please visit https://www.biorxiv.org/content/10.1101/506188v2 for BioRxiv preprint
How to cite: MTK4_006 was a gift from Hana El-Samad (Addgene plasmid # 123814 ; http://n2t.net/addgene:123814 ; RRID:Addgene_123814)
