[The description below was written by a language model from this plasmid's Addgene catalogue record and pLannotate feature annotations shown in this document.]
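Description:
MTK4_006 is a small part plasmid (1,671 nt in the sequenced record) from the Mammalian Toolkit (MTK), a modular hierarchical cloning system for assembling genetic circuits for mammalian cells. It is built on the MTK0_027 part-entry backbone and, although catalogued as a mammalian expression vector, it is essentially a bacterial storage vector for a single standardized part rather than something expressed on its own. The annotated features are all backbone elements: a high-copy ColE1/pMB1-type origin of replication that spans the numbering origin, and a chloramphenicol acetyltransferase (cat) gene driven by its native promoter and followed by the phage lambda t0 terminator, which provides chloramphenicol selection in E. coli.

The payload is a synthetic spacer sequence described as "for multicistronic" use and formatted as a Type 4 part. In the MTK scheme the Type 4 position is normally occupied by a polyadenylation signal, so this spacer fills that slot without supplying a poly(A) signal. This presumably allows a transcription unit to continue into a downstream coding element in multicistronic designs, although the record does not spell out the mechanism. The spacer was inserted through BsmBI sites that were destroyed during cloning, as is typical for Golden Gate domestication of parts. The feature table does not annotate the spacer itself, which must lie in the short unannotated regions between the origin and the resistance cassette, and its length and composition are not stated. The plasmid contains no mammalian promoter, reporter or selectable marker. Its use is as a building block to be combined with other MTK part types when assembling transcription units.
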