Features (pLannotate 1.2.2; 4 found; start..end, strand, type, name):
    445..479     -  terminator     lambda t0 terminator: minimal transcription terminator from phage lambda (Scholtissek and Grosse, 1987)
    553..1209    -  CDS            cat: CAT_ECOLX - Experimental evidence at protein level: Swiss-Prot protein existence level 1. This enzyme is an effector of chloramphenicol resistance in bacteria. From Escherichia coli. This protein is used as a marker in many commonly used cloning vectors, such as pACYC184.
   1210..1307    -  promoter       cat promoter: promoter of the E. coli cat gene encoding chloramphenicol acetyltransferase
   1391..308     +  rep_origin     ori (across the origin): high-copy-number ColE1/pMB1/pBR322/pUC origin of replication
>Addgene plasmid #123814 | MTK4_006 | addgene full sequence | sequence record 249756 | Addgene NGS Result
GACGATAGTTACCGGATAAGGCGCAGCGGTCGGGCTGAACGGGGGGTTCGTGCACACAGCCCAGCTTGGA
GCGAACGACCTACACCGAACTGAGATACCTACAGCGTGAGCTATGAGAAAGCGCCACGCTTCCCGAAGGG
AGAAAGGCGGACAGGTATCCGGTAAGCGGCAGGGTCGGAACAGGAGAGCGCACGAGGGAGCTTCCAGGGG
GAAACGCCTGGTATCTTTATAGTCCTGTCGGGTTTCGCCACCTCTGACTTGAGCGTCGATTTTTGTGATG
CTCGTCAGGGGGGCGGAGCCTATGGAAAAACGCCAGCAACGCGGCCTTTTTACGGTTCCTGGCCTTTTGC
TGGCCTTTTGCTCACATGTTCTTTCCTGCGTTATCCCCTGATTCTGTGGATAACCGTAGTCGGTCTCAAT
CCGGTGGGCTGTGAGACCAGACCAATAAAAAACGCCCGGCGGCAACCGAGCGTTCTGAACAAATCCAGAT
GGAGTTCTGAGGTCATTACTGGATCTATCAACAGGAGTCCAAGCGAGCTCGATATCAAATTACGCCCCGC
CCTGCCACTCATCGCAGTACTGTTGTAATTCATTAAGCATTCTGCCGACATGGAAGCCATCACAAACGGC
ATGATGAACCTGAATCGCCAGCGGCATCAGCACCTTGTCGCCTTGCGTATAATATTTGCCCATGGTGAAA
ACGGGGGCGAAGAAGTTGTCCATATTGGCCACGTTTAAATCAAAACTGGTGAAACTCACCCAGGGATTGG
CTGAAACGAAAAACATATTCTCAATAAACCCTTTAGGGAAATAGGCCAGGTTTTCACCGTAACACGCCAC
ATCTTGCGAATATATGTGTAGAAACTGCCGGAAATCGTCGTGGTATTCACTCCAGAGCGATGAAAACGTT
TCAGTTTGCTCATGGAAAACGGTGTAACAAGGGTGAACACTATCCCATATCACCAGCTCACCGTCTTTCA
TTGCCATACGAAATTCCGGATGAGCATTCATCAGGCGGGCAAGAATGTGAATAAAGGCCGGATAAAACTT
GTGCTTATTTTTCTTTACGGTCTTTAAAAAGGCCGTAATATCCAGCTGAACGGTCTGGTTATAGGTACAT
TGAGCAACTGACTGAAATGCCTCAAAATGTTCTTTACGATGCCATTGGGATATATCAACGGTGGTATATC
CAGTGATTTTTTTCTCCATTTTAGCTTCCTTAGCTCCTGAAAATCTCGATAACTCAAAAAATACGCCCGG
TAGTGATCTTATTTCATTATGGTGAAAGTTGGAACCTCTTACGTGCCCGATCAATCATGACCAAAATCCC
TTAACGTGAGTTTTCGTTCCACTGAGCGTCAGACCCCGTAGAAAAGATCAAAGGATCTTCTTGAGATCCT
TTTTTTCTGCGCGTAATCTGCTGCTTGCAAACAAAAAAACCACCGCTACCAGCGGTGGTTTGTTTGCCGG
ATCAAGAGCTACCAACTCTTTTTCCGAAGGTAACTGGCTTCAGCAGAGCGCAGATACCAAATACTGTTCT
TCTAGTGTAGCCGTAGTTAGGCCACCACTTCAAGAACTCTGTAGCACCGCCTACATACCTCGCTCTGCTA
ATCCTGTTACCAGTGGCTGCTGCCAGTGGCGATAAGTCGTGTCTTACCGGGTTGGACTCAA
